>Addgene plasmid #236927 | pNL [NlucP/XRE/Hygro] Vector | addgene full sequence | sequence record 474671 | Addgene NGS Result
GGCCTAACTGGCCGGTACCTGAGCTCTGAGTTCTCACGCTAGCAGATTGAGTTCTCACGCTAGCAGATTG
AGTTCTCACGCTAGCAGATCTCGAGGATATCAAGATCTGGCCTCGGCGGCCAAGCTTAGACACTAGAGGG
TATATAATGGAAGCTCGACTTCCAGCTTGGCAATCCGGTACTGTTGGTAAAGCCACCATGGTCTTCACAC
TCGAAGATTTCGTTGGGGACTGGCGACAGACAGCCGGCTACAACCTGGACCAAGTCCTTGAACAGGGAGG
TGTGTCCAGTTTGTTTCAGAATCTCGGGGTGTCCGTAACTCCGATCCAAAGGATTGTCCTGAGCGGTGAA
AATGGGCTGAAGATCGACATCCATGTCATCATCCCGTATGAAGGTCTGAGCGGCGACCAAATGGGCCAGA
TCGAAAAAATTTTTAAGGTGGTGTACCCTGTGGATGATCATCACTTTAAGGTGATCCTGCACTATGGCAC
ACTGGTAATCGACGGGGTTACGCCGAACATGATCGACTATTTCGGACGGCCGTATGAAGGCATCGCCGTG
TTCGACGGCAAAAAGATCACTGTAACAGGGACCCTGTGGAACGGCAACAAAATTATCGACGAGCGCCTGA
TCAACCCCGACGGCTCCCTGCTGTTCCGAGTAACCATCAACGGAGTGACCGGCTGGCGGCTGTGCGAACG
CATTCTGGCGAATTCTCACGGCTTTCCGCCTGAGGTTGAAGAGCAAGCCGCCGGTACATTGCCTATGTCC
TGCGCACAAGAAAGCGGTATGGACCGGCACCCAGCCGCTTGTGCTTCAGCTCGCATCAACGTCTAAGGCC
GCGACTCTAGAGTCGGGGCGGCCGGCCGCTTCGAGCAGACATGATAAGATACATTGATGAGTTTGGACAA
ACCACAACTAGAATGCAGTGAAAAAAATGCTTTATTTGTGAAATTTGTGATGCTATTGCTTTATTTGTAA
CCATTATAAGCTGCAATAAACAAGTTAACAACAACAATTGCATTCATTTTATGTTTCAGGTTCAGGGGGA
GGTGTGGGAGGTTTTTTAAAGCAAGTAAAACCTCTACAAATGTGGTAAAATCGATAAGGATCCGTTTGCG
TATTGGGCGCTCTTCCGCTGATCTGCGCAGCACCATGGCCTGAAATAACCTCTGAAAGAGGAACTTGGTT
AGCTACCTTCTGAGGCGGAAAGAACCAGCTGTGGAATGTGTGTCAGTTAGGGTGTGGAAAGTCCCCAGGC
TCCCCAGCAGGCAGAAGTATGCAAAGCATGCATCTCAATTAGTCAGCAACCAGGTGTGGAAAGTCCCCAG
GCTCCCCAGCAGGCAGAAGTATGCAAAGCATGCATCTCAATTAGTCAGCAACCATAGTCCCGCCCCTAAC
TCCGCCCATCCCGCCCCTAACTCCGCCCAGTTCCGCCCATTCTCCGCCCCATGGCTGACTAATTTTTTTT
ATTTATGCAGAGGCCGAGGCCGCCTCTGCCTCTGAGCTATTCCAGAAGTAGTGAGGAGGCTTTTTTGGAG
GCCTAGGCTTTTGCAAAAAGCTCGATTCTTCTGACACTAGCGCCACCATGAAGAAGCCCGAACTCACCGC
TACCAGCGTTGAAAAATTTCTCATCGAGAAGTTCGACAGTGTGAGCGACCTGATGCAGTTGTCGGAGGGC
GAAGAGAGCCGAGCCTTCAGCTTCGATGTCGGCGGACGCGGCTATGTACTGCGGGTGAATAGCTGCGCTG
ATGGCTTCTACAAAGACCGCTACGTGTACCGCCACTTCGCCAGCGCTGCACTACCCATCCCCGAAGTGTT
GGACATCGGCGAGTTCAGCGAGAGCCTGACATACTGCATCAGTAGACGCGCCCAAGGCGTTACTCTCCAA
GACCTCCCCGAAACAGAGCTGCCTGCTGTGTTACAGCCTGTCGCCGAAGCTATGGATGCTATTGCCGCCG
CCGACCTCAGTCAAACCAGCGGCTTCGGCCCATTCGGGCCCCAAGGCATCGGCCAGTACACAACCTGGCG
GGATTTCATTTGCGCCATTGCTGATCCCCATGTCTACCACTGGCAGACCGTGATGGACGACACCGTGTCC
GCCAGCGTAGCTCAAGCCCTGGACGAACTGATGCTGTGGGCCGAAGACTGTCCCGAGGTGCGCCACCTCG
TCCATGCCGACTTCGGCAGCAACAACGTCCTGACCGACAACGGCCGCATCACCGCCGTAATCGACTGGTC
CGAAGCTATGTTCGGGGACAGTCAGTACGAGGTGGCCAACATCTTCTTCTGGCGGCCCTGGCTGGCTTGC
ATGGAGCAGCAGACTCGCTACTTCGAGCGCCGGCATCCCGAGCTGGCCGGCAGCCCTCGTCTGCGAGCCT
ACATGCTGCGCATCGGCCTGGATCAGCTCTACCAGAGCCTCGTGGACGGCAACTTCGACGATGCTGCCTG
GGCTCAAGGCCGCTGCGATGCCATCGTCCGCAGCGGGGCCGGCACCGTCGGTCGCACACAAATCGCTCGC
CGGAGCGCAGCCGTATGGACCGACGGCTGCGTCGAGGTGCTGGCCGACAGCGGCAACCGCCGGCCCAGTA
CACGACCGCGCGCTAAGGAGGTAGGTCGAGTTTAAACTCTAGAACCGGTCATGGCCGCAATAAAATATCT
TTATTTTCATTACATCTGTGTGTTGGTTTTTTGTGTGTTCGAACTAGATGCTGTCGACCGATGCCCTTGA
GAGCCTTCAACCCAGTCAGCTCCTTCCGGTGGGCGCGGGGCATGACTATCGTCGCCGCACTTATGACTGT
CTTCTTTATCATGCAACTCGTAGGACAGGTGCCGGCAGCGCTCTTCCGCTTCCTCGCTCACTGACTCGCT
GCGCTCGGTCGTTCGGCTGCGGCGAGCGGTATCAGCTCACTCAAAGGCGGTAATACGGTTATCCACAGAA
TCAGGGGATAACGCAGGAAAGAACATGTGAGCAAAAGGCCAGCAAAAGGCCAGGAACCGTAAAAAGGCCG
CGTTGCTGGCGTTTTTCCATAGGCTCCGCCCCCCTGACGAGCATCACAAAAATCGACGCTCAAGTCAGAG
GTGGCGAAACCCGACAGGACTATAAAGATACCAGGCGTTTCCCCCTGGAAGCTCCCTCGTGCGCTCTCCT
GTTCCGACCCTGCCGCTTACCGGATACCTGTCCGCCTTTCTCCCTTCGGGAAGCGTGGCGCTTTCTCATA
GCTCACGCTGTAGGTATCTCAGTTCGGTGTAGGTCGTTCGCTCCAAGCTGGGCTGTGTGCACGAACCCCC
CGTTCAGCCCGACCGCTGCGCCTTATCCGGTAACTATCGTCTTGAGTCCAACCCGGTAAGACACGACTTA
TCGCCACTGGCAGCAGCCACTGGTAACAGGATTAGCAGAGCGAGGTATGTAGGCGGTGCTACAGAGTTCT
TGAAGTGGTGGCCTAACTACGGCTACACTAGAAGAACAGTATTTGGTATCTGCGCTCTGCTGAAGCCAGT
TACCTTCGGAAAAAGAGTTGGTAGCTCTTGATCCGGCAAACAAACCACCGCTGGTAGCGGTGGTTTTTTT
GTTTGCAAGCAGCAGATTACGCGCAGAAAAAAAGGATCTCAAGAAGATCCTTTGATCTTTTCTACGGGGT
CTGACGCTCAGTGGAACGAAAACTCACGTTAAGGGATTTTGGTCATGAGATTATCAAAAAGGATCTTCAC
CTAGATCCTTTTAAATTAAAAATGAAGTTTTAAATCAATCTAAAGTATATATGAGTAAACTTGGTCTGAC
AGCGGCCGCAAATGCTAAACCACTGCAGTGGTTACCAGTGCTTGATCAGTGAGGCACCGATCTCAGCGAT
CTGCCTATTTCGTTCGTCCATAGTGGCCTGACTCCCCGTCGTGTAGATCACTACGATTCGTGAGGGCTTA
CCATCAGGCCCCAGCGCAGCAATGATGCCGCGAGAGCCGCGTTCACCGGCCCCCGATTTGTCAGCAATGA
ACCAGCCAGCAGGGAGGGCCGAGCGAAGAAGTGGTCCTGCTACTTTGTCCGCCTCCATCCAGTCTATGAG
CTGCTGTCGTGATGCTAGAGTAAGAAGTTCGCCAGTGAGTAGTTTCCGAAGAGTTGTGGCCATTGCTACT
GGCATCGTGGTATCACGCTCGTCGTTCGGTATGGCTTCGTTCAACTCTGGTTCCCAGCGGTCAAGCCGGG
TCACATGATCACCCATATTATGAAGAAATGCAGTCAGCTCCTTAGGGCCTCCGATCGTTGTCAGAAGTAA
GTTGGCCGCGGTGTTGTCGCTCATGGTAATGGCAGCACTACACAATTCTCTTACCGTCATGCCATCCGTA
AGATGCTTTTCCGTGACCGGCGAGTACTCAACCAAGTCGTTTTGTGAGTAGTGTATACGGCGACCAAGCT
GCTCTTGCCCGGCGTCTATACGGGACAACACCGCGCCACATAGCAGTACTTTGAAAGTGCTCATCATCGG
GAATCGTTCTTCGGGGCGGAAAGACTCAAGGATCTTGCCGCTATTGAGATCCAGTTCGATATAGCCCACT
CTTGCACCCAGTTGATCTTCAGCATCTTTTACTTTCACCAGCGTTTCGGGGTGTGCAAAAACAGGCAAGC
AAAATGCCGCAAAGAAGGGAATGAGTGCGACACGAAAATGTTGGATGCTCATACTCGTCCTTTTTCAATA
TTATTGAAGCATTTATCAGGGTTACTAGTACGTCTCTCAAGGATAAGTAAGTAATATTAAGGTACGGGAG
GTATTGGACAGGCCGCAATAAAATATCTTTATTTTCATTACATCTGTGTGTTGGTTTTTTGTGTGAATCG
ATAGTACTAACATACGCTCTCCATCAAAACAAAACGAAACAAAACAAACTAGCAAAATAGGCTGTCCCCA
GTGCAAGTGCAGGTGCCAGAACATTTCTCT
Features (pLannotate 1.2.2; 14 found; start..end, strand, type, name):
    134..165     +  promoter       minP: minimal TATA-box promoter with low basal activity
    198..710     +  CDS            Nluc: NanoLuc® luciferase human codon-optimized
    723..833     +  CDS            ODC1 (fragment): DCOR_HUMAN - Experimental evidence at protein level: Swiss-Prot protein existence level 1. Catalyzes the first and rate-limiting step of polyamine biosynthesis that converts ornithine into putrescine, which is the precursor for the polyamines, spermidine and spermine. Polyamines are essential for cell proliferation and are implicated in cellular processes, ranging from DNA replication to apoptosis. From Homo sapiens (Human).
    885..1006    -  polyA_signal   SV40 poly(A) signal: SV40 polyadenylation signal
   1032..1163    -  CDS            LT_SV40 (fragment): Experimental evidence at protein level: Swiss-Prot protein existence level 1. Isoform 17kT antigen targets host RBL2 for degradation and promotes cell proliferation. Transactivates host cyclin A promoter through its J domain. From Simian virus 40 (SV40).
   1200..1557    +  promoter       SV40 promoter: SV40 enhancer and early promoter
   1588..2625    +  CDS            HygR: hygromycin B phosphotransferase confers resistance to hygromycin
   2649..2697    +  polyA_signal   poly(A) signal: synthetic polyadenylation signal
   2713..2844    +  CDS            TcR (fragment): tetracycline efflux protein; tet; confers resistance to tetracycline
   3024..3612    -  rep_origin     ori: high-copy-number ColE1/pMB1/pBR322/pUC origin of replication
   3812..4672    -  CDS            AmpR: β-lactamase confers resistance to ampicillin, carbenicillin, and related antibiotics
   4673..4714    -  promoter       AmpR promoter (fragment): bla
   4777..4825    +  polyA_signal   poly(A) signal: synthetic polyadenylation signal
   4839..4930    +  misc_feature   pause site: RNA polymerase II transcriptional pause signal from the human α2 globin gene
