[The description below was written by a language model from this plasmid's Addgene catalogue record and pLannotate feature annotations shown in this document.]
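Description:
pNL [NlucP/XRE/Hygro] Vector is a mammalian luciferase reporter plasmid of about 4.9 kb, catalogued as derived from the pNL1.1.CMV[Nluc/CMV] backbone, for monitoring transcriptional activity through a human XRE response element. It replicates in E. coli at high copy from a ColE1/pUC-type origin and is selected with ampicillin through the β-lactamase gene. An SV40 enhancer/early promoter driving hygromycin B phosphotransferase, closed by a synthetic poly(A) signal, allows selection of stably transfected mammalian cells.

The reporter unit consists of a minimal TATA-box promoter (minP) with low basal activity, followed by human codon-optimized NanoLuc luciferase fused at its C-terminal end to a fragment of human ornithine decarboxylase. This fragment most likely supplies the PEST-type degradation sequence implied by "NlucP"; it shortens reporter half-life so that the signal follows changes in transcription more closely. An SV40 polyadenylation signal lies downstream of the reporter. The XRE itself is not annotated in the feature table. It presumably occupies the roughly 130 bp upstream of minP, but the record does not give its sequence, copy number or the pathway it reports on. A synthetic poly(A) signal and the RNA polymerase II pause site from the human α2-globin gene sit just upstream of this region on the circular map, where they reduce read-through transcription from the backbone and so lower background. The short SV40 large T and tetracycline-resistance fragments in the annotation appear to be backbone remnants rather than functional genes.

The plasmid is used in transient or stable reporter assays, where luminescence reports activation of the XRE by transcription factors that bind it.
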