Addgene plasmid #236927: pNL [NlucP/XRE/Hygro] Vector
Purpose: Express XRE in luciferase reporter assay
Depositing lab: Promega Corporation.
Backbone
  Vector backbone: pNL1.1.CMV[Nluc/CMV] Vector
  Vector type: Luciferase
  Selectable markers: Hygromycin
Growth in bacteria
  Bacterial resistance: Ampicillin, 100 μg/mL
  Growth temperature: 37°C
  Growth strain: DH5alpha
  Copy number: High Copy
Gene/Insert
  Gene/Insert name: XRE
  Species: H. sapiens (human)
  Mutation: None
  Promoter: minP
  Tag / fusion protein: NanoLuc (R) (N terminal on backbone)
  Cloning method: Other
Terms and licenses: Academic/Nonprofit Terms; Industry Terms
How to cite: pNL [NlucP/XRE/Hygro] Vector was a gift from Promega Corporation (Addgene plasmid # 236927 ; http://n2t.net/addgene:236927 ; RRID:Addgene_236927)
